LOCUS       Exported 8323 bp ds-DNA circular SYN 13-MAY-2021
DEFINITION  3rd generation lentiviral gRNA plasmid targeting human WEE2.
ACCESSION   .
VERSION     .
KEYWORDS    WEE2 gRNA (BRDN0001146772)
SOURCE      synthetic DNA construct
  ORGANISM  synthetic DNA construct
REFERENCE   1 (bases 1 to 8323)
  AUTHORS   Doench JG, Fusi N, Sullender M, Hegde M, Vaimberg EW, Donovan KF,
            Smith I, Tothova Z, Wilen C, Orchard R, Virgin HW, Listgarten J,
            Root DE
  TITLE     Optimized sgRNA design to maximize activity and minimize off-target
            effects of CRISPR-Cas9.
  JOURNAL   Nat Biotechnol. 2016 Jan 18. doi: 10.1038/nbt.3437.
  PUBMED    26780180
REFERENCE   2 (bases 1 to 8323)
  AUTHORS   .
  TITLE     Direct Submission
  JOURNAL   Exported May 13, 2021 from SnapGene Server 1.1.58
            http://www.snapgene.com
FEATURES             Location/Qualifiers
     source          1..8323
                     /organism="synthetic DNA construct"
                     /mol_type="other DNA"
     promoter        87..1265
                     /label=EF-1-alpha promoter
                     /note="strong constitutive promoter for human elongation
                     factor EF-1-alpha"
     intron          318..1256
                     /label=EF-1-alpha intron A
                     /note="intron upstream of the start codon of human
                     EF-1-alpha"
     primer_bind     1213..1233
                     /label=EF1a-F
                     /note="Human elongation factor-1a promoter, forward primer"
     CDS             1278..1877
                     /codon_start=1
                     /gene="pac from Streptomyces alboniger"
                     /product="puromycin N-acetyltransferase"
                     /label=PuroR
                     /note="confers resistance to puromycin"
                     /translation="MTEYKPTVRLATRDDVPRAVRTLAAAFADYPATRHTVDPDRHIER
                     VTELQELFLTRVGLDIGKVWVADDGAAVAVWTTPESVEAGAVFAEIGPRMAELSGSRLA
                     AQQQMEGLLAPHRPKEPAWFLATVGVSPDHQGKGLGSAVVLPGVEAAERAGVPAFLETS
                     APRNLPFYERLGFTVTADVEVPEGPRTWCMTRKPGA"
     primer_bind     complement(1278..1297)
                     /label=Puro-R
                     /note="Puromycin resistance gene, reverse primer. Also
                     called puro-variant-R"
     primer_bind     1774..1794
                     /label=Puro-F
                     /note="Puromycin resistance gene, forward primer"
     misc_feature    1893..2481
                     /label=WPRE
                     /note="woodchuck hepatitis virus posttranscriptional
                     regulatory element"
     primer_bind     complement(1946..1966)
                     /label=WPRE-R
                     /note="WPRE, reverse primer"
     CDS             complement(2364..2375)
                     /codon_start=1
                     /product="Factor Xa recognition and cleavage site"
                     /label=Factor Xa site
                     /translation="IEGR"
     LTR             2553..2786
                     /label=3' LTR (Delta-U3)
                     /note="self-inactivating 3' long terminal repeat (LTR) from
                     HIV-1"
     polyA_signal    2864..2985
                     /label=SV40 poly(A) signal
                     /note="SV40 polyadenylation signal"
     primer_bind     complement(2901..2920)
                     /label=SV40pA-R
                     /note="SV40 polyA, reverse primer"
     primer_bind     2955..2974
                     /label=EBV-rev
                     /note="SV40 polyA terminator, reverse primer"
     rep_origin      3025..3160
                     /label=SV40 ori
                     /note="SV40 origin of replication"
     primer_bind     3087..3106
                     /label=SV40pro-F
                     /note="SV40 promoter/origin, forward primer"
     primer_bind     complement(3180..3199)
                     /label=T7
                     /note="T7 promoter, forward primer"
     promoter        complement(3181..3199)
                     /label=T7 promoter
                     /note="promoter for bacteriophage T7 RNA polymerase"
     primer_bind     complement(3209..3226)
                     /label=M13 Forward
                     /note="In lacZ gene. Also called M13-F20 or M13 (-21)
                     Forward"
     primer_bind     complement(3209..3225)
                     /label=M13 fwd
                     /note="common sequencing primer, one of multiple similar
                     variants"
     primer_bind     complement(3218..3240)
                     /label=M13/pUC Forward
                     /note="In lacZ gene"
     rep_origin      3367..3822
                     /direction=RIGHT
                     /label=f1 ori
                     /note="f1 bacteriophage origin of replication; arrow
                     indicates direction of (+) strand synthesis"
     primer_bind     complement(3454..3473)
                     /label=F1ori-R
                     /note="F1 origin, reverse primer"
     primer_bind     3664..3685
                     /label=F1ori-F
                     /note="F1 origin, forward primer"
     promoter        3848..3952
                     /gene="bla"
                     /label=AmpR promoter
     CDS             3953..4813
                     /codon_start=1
                     /gene="bla"
                     /product="beta-lactamase"
                     /label=AmpR
                     /note="confers resistance to ampicillin, carbenicillin, and
                     related antibiotics"
                     /translation="MSIQHFRVALIPFFAAFCLPVFAHPETLVKVKDAEDQLGARVGYI
                     ELDLNSGKILESFRPEERFPMMSTFKVLLCGAVLSRIDAGQEQLGRRIHYSQNDLVEYS
                     PVTEKHLTDGMTVRELCSAAITMSDNTAANLLLTTIGGPKELTAFLHNMGDHVTRLDRW
                     EPELNEAIPNDERDTTMPVAMATTLRKLLTGELLTLASRQQLIDWMEADKVAGPLLRSA
                     LPAGWFIADKSGAGERGSRGIIAALGPDGKPSRIVVIYTTGSQATMDERNRQIAEIGAS
                     LIKHW"
     primer_bind     complement(4171..4190)
                     /label=Amp-R
                     /note="Ampicillin resistance gene, reverse primer"
     rep_origin      4984..5572
                     /direction=RIGHT
                     /label=ori
                     /note="high-copy-number ColE1/pMB1/pBR322/pUC origin of
                     replication"
     primer_bind     5473..5492
                     /label=pBR322ori-F
                     /note="pBR322 origin, forward primer"
     primer_bind     5726..5743
                     /label=L4440
                     /note="L4440 vector, forward primer"
     protein_bind    5860..5881
                     /label=CAP binding site
                     /bound_moiety="E. coli catabolite activator protein"
                     /note="CAP binding activates transcription in the presence
                     of cAMP."
     promoter        5896..5926
                     /label=lac promoter
                     /note="promoter for the E. coli lac operon"
     protein_bind    5934..5950
                     /label=lac operator
                     /bound_moiety="lac repressor encoded by lacI"
                     /note="The lac repressor binds to the lac operator to
                     inhibit transcription in E. coli. This inhibition can be
                     relieved by adding lactose or
                     isopropyl-beta-D-thiogalactopyranoside (IPTG)."
     primer_bind     5939..5961
                     /label=M13/pUC Reverse
                     /note="In lacZ gene"
     primer_bind     5958..5974
                     /label=M13 rev
                     /note="common sequencing primer, one of multiple similar
                     variants"
     primer_bind     5958..5974
                     /label=M13 Reverse
                     /note="In lacZ gene. Also called M13-rev"
     primer_bind     5993..6013
                     /label=T3
                     /note="T3 promoter, forward primer"
     promoter        5995..6013
                     /label=T3 promoter
                     /note="promoter for bacteriophage T3 RNA polymerase"
     promoter        6041..6267
                     /label=RSV promoter
                     /note="Rous sarcoma virus enhancer/promoter"
     LTR             6268..6448
                     /label=5' LTR (truncated)
                     /note="truncated 5' long terminal repeat (LTR) from HIV-1"
     misc_feature    6495..6620
                     /label=HIV-1 Psi
                     /note="packaging signal of human immunodeficiency virus
                     type 1"
     misc_feature    7113..7346
                     /label=RRE
                     /note="The Rev response element (RRE) of HIV-1 allows for
                     Rev-dependent mRNA export from the nucleus to the
                     cytoplasm."
     CDS             7531..7575
                     /codon_start=1
                     /product="antigenic peptide corresponding to amino acids
                     655 to 669 of the HIV envelope protein gp41 (Lutje Hulsik
                     et al., 2013)"
                     /label=gp41 peptide
                     /note="recognized by the 2H10 single-chain llama nanobody"
                     /translation="KNEQELLELDKWASL"
     promoter        7753..7993
                     /label=U6 promoter
                     /note="RNA polymerase III promoter for human U6 snRNA"
     primer_bind     7753..7773
                     /label=hU6-F
                     /note="Human U6 promoter, forward primer"
     primer_bind     7924..7943
                     /label=LKO.1 5'
                     /note="Human U6 promoter, forward primer"
     misc_RNA        8023..8098
                     /label=gRNA scaffold
                     /note="guide RNA scaffold for the Streptococcus pyogenes
                     CRISPR/Cas9 system"
     misc_feature    8154..8271
                     /label=cPPT/CTS
                     /note="central polypurine tract and central termination
                     sequence of HIV-1"
ORIGIN
        1 cccgggtgca aagatggata aagttttaaa cagagaggaa tctttgcagc taatggacct
       61 tctaggtctt gaaaggagtg ggaattggct ccggtgcccg tcagtgggca gagcgcacat
      121 cgcccacagt ccccgagaag ttggggggag gggtcggcaa ttgatccggt gcctagagaa
      181 ggtggcgcgg ggtaaactgg gaaagtgatg tcgtgtactg gctccgcctt tttcccgagg
      241 gtgggggaga accgtatata agtgcagtag tcgccgtgaa cgttcttttt cgcaacgggt
      301 ttgccgccag aacacaggta agtgccgtgt gtggttcccg cgggcctggc ctctttacgg
      361 gttatggccc ttgcgtgcct tgaattactt ccacctggct gcagtacgtg attcttgatc
      421 ccgagcttcg ggttggaagt gggtgggaga gttcgaggcc ttgcgcttaa ggagcccctt
      481 cgcctcgtgc ttgagttgag gcctggcctg ggcgctgggg ccgccgcgtg cgaatctggt
      541 ggcaccttcg cgcctgtctc gctgctttcg ataagtctct agccatttaa aatttttgat
      601 gacctgctgc gacgcttttt ttctggcaag atagtcttgt aaatgcgggc caagatctgc
      661 acactggtat ttcggttttt ggggccgcgg gcggcgacgg ggcccgtgcg tcccagcgca
      721 catgttcggc gaggcggggc ctgcgagcgc ggccaccgag aatcggacgg gggtagtctc
      781 aagctggccg gcctgctctg gtgcctggcc tcgcgccgcc gtgtatcgcc ccgccctggg
      841 cggcaaggct ggcccggtcg gcaccagttg cgtgagcgga aagatggccg cttcccggcc
      901 ctgctgcagg gagctcaaaa tggaggacgc ggcgctcggg agagcgggcg ggtgagtcac
      961 ccacacaaag gaaaagggcc tttccgtcct cagccgtcgc ttcatgtgac tccacggagt
     1021 accgggcgcc gtccaggcac ctcgattagt tctcgagctt ttggagtacg tcgtctttag
     1081 gttgggggga ggggttttat gcgatggagt ttccccacac tgagtgggtg gagactgaag
     1141 ttaggccagc ttggcacttg atgtaattct ccttggaatt tgcccttttt gagtttggat
     1201 cttggttcat tctcaagcct cagacagtgg ttcaaagttt ttttcttcca tttcaggtgt
     1261 cgtgacgtac ggccaccatg accgagtaca agcccacggt gcgcctcgcc acccgcgacg
     1321 acgtccccag ggccgtacgc accctcgccg ccgcgttcgc cgactacccc gccacgcgcc
     1381 acaccgtcga tccggaccgc cacatcgagc gggtcaccga gctgcaagaa ctcttcctca
     1441 cgcgcgtcgg gctcgacatc ggcaaggtgt gggtcgcgga cgacggcgcc gccgtggcgg
     1501 tctggaccac gccggagagc gtcgaagcgg gggcggtgtt cgccgagatc ggcccgcgca
     1561 tggccgagtt gagcggttcc cggctggccg cgcagcaaca gatggaaggc ctcctggcgc
     1621 cgcaccggcc caaggagccc gcgtggttcc tggccaccgt cggagtctcg cccgaccacc
     1681 agggcaaggg tctgggcagc gccgtcgtgc tccccggagt ggaggcggcc gagcgcgccg
     1741 gggtgcccgc cttcctggag acctccgcgc cccgcaacct ccccttctac gagcggctcg
     1801 gcttcaccgt caccgccgac gtcgaggtgc ccgaaggacc gcgcacctgg tgcatgaccc
     1861 gcaagcccgg tgcctgaacg cgttaagtcg acaatcaacc tctggattac aaaatttgtg
     1921 aaagattgac tggtattctt aactatgttg ctccttttac gctatgtgga tacgctgctt
     1981 taatgccttt gtatcatgct attgcttccc gtatggcttt cattttctcc tccttgtata
     2041 aatcctggtt gctgtctctt tatgaggagt tgtggcccgt tgtcaggcaa cgtggcgtgg
     2101 tgtgcactgt gtttgctgac gcaaccccca ctggttgggg cattgccacc acctgtcagc
     2161 tcctttccgg gactttcgct ttccccctcc ctattgccac ggcggaactc atcgccgcct
     2221 gccttgcccg ctgctggaca ggggctcggc tgttgggcac tgacaattcc gtggtgttgt
     2281 cggggaaatc atcgtccttt ccttggctgc tcgcctgtgt tgccacctgg attctgcgcg
     2341 ggacgtcctt ctgctacgtc ccttcggccc tcaatccagc ggaccttcct tcccgcggcc
     2401 tgctgccggc tctgcggcct cttccgcgtc ttcgccttcg ccctcagacg agtcggatct
     2461 ccctttgggc cgcctccccg cgtcgacttt aagaccaatg acttacaagg cagctgtaga
     2521 tcttagccac tttttaaaag aaaagggggg actggaaggg ctaattcact cccaacgaag
     2581 acaagatctg ctttttgctt gtactgggtc tctctggtta gaccagatct gagcctggga
     2641 gctctctggc taactaggga acccactgct taagcctcaa taaagcttgc cttgagtgct
     2701 tcaagtagtg tgtgcccgtc tgttgtgtga ctctggtaac tagagatccc tcagaccctt
     2761 ttagtcagtg tggaaaatct ctagcagtac gtatagtagt tcatgtcatc ttattattca
     2821 gtatttataa cttgcaaaga aatgaatatc agagagtgag aggaacttgt ttattgcagc
     2881 ttataatggt tacaaataaa gcaatagcat cacaaatttc acaaataaag catttttttc
     2941 actgcattct agttgtggtt tgtccaaact catcaatgta tcttatcatg tctggctcta
     3001 gctatcccgc ccctaactcc gcccatcccg cccctaactc cgcccagttc cgcccattct
     3061 ccgccccatg gctgactaat tttttttatt tatgcagagg ccgaggccgc ctcggcctct
     3121 gagctattcc agaagtagtg aggaggcttt tttggaggcc tagggacgta cccaattcgc
     3181 cctatagtga gtcgtattac gcgcgctcac tggccgtcgt tttacaacgt cgtgactggg
     3241 aaaaccctgg cgttacccaa cttaatcgcc ttgcagcaca tccccctttc gccagctggc
     3301 gtaatagcga agaggcccgc accgatcgcc cttcccaaca gttgcgcagc ctgaatggcg
     3361 aatgggnnnn nnnnnnnnnn nnnnnnnnnn nnnnnnnnnn nnnnnnnnnn nnnnnnnnnn
     3421 nnnnnnnnnn nnnnnnnnnn nnnnnnnnnn nnnnnnnnnn nnnnnnnnnn nnnnnnnnnn
     3481 nnnnnnnnnn cnnnnnnnnn nnnnnnnnnn nnnnnnnnnn nnnnnnnnnn nnnnnnnnnn
     3541 nnnnnnnnnn nnnnnnnnnn nnnnnnnnnn nnnnnnnnnn nnannnnnnn nnnnnnnnnn
     3601 nnnnnnnnnn nnnnnnnnnn nnnnnnnnnn nncctttgac gttggagtcc acgttcttta
     3661 atagtggact cttgttccaa actggaacaa cactcaaccc tatctcggtc tattcttttg
     3721 atttataagg gattttgccg atttcggcct attggttaaa aaatgagctg atttaacaaa
     3781 aatttaacgc gaattttaac aaaatattaa cgcttacaat ttaggtggca cttttcgggg
     3841 aaatgtgcgc ggaaccccta tttgtttatt tttctaaata cattcaaata tgtatccgct
     3901 catgagacaa taaccctgat aaatgcttca ataatattga aaaaggaaga gtatgagtat
     3961 tcaacatttc cgtgtcgccc ttattccctt ttttgcggca ttttgccttc ctgtttttgc
     4021 tcacccagaa acgctggtga aagtaaaaga tgctgaagat cagttgggtg cacgagtggg
     4081 ttacatcgaa ctggatctca acagcggtaa gatccttgag agttttcgcc ccgaagaacg
     4141 ttttccaatg atgagcactt ttaaagttct gctatgtggc gcggtattat cccgtattga
     4201 cgccgggcaa gagcaactcg gtcgccgcat acactattct cagaatgact tggttgagta
     4261 ctcaccagtc acagaaaagc atcttacgga tggcatgaca gtaagagaat tatgcagtgc
     4321 tgccataacc atgagtgata acactgcggc caacttactt ctgacaacga tcggaggacc
     4381 gaaggagcta accgcttttt tgcacaacat gggggatcat gtaactcgcc ttgatcgttg
     4441 ggaaccggag ctgaatgaag ccataccaaa cgacgagcgt gacaccacga tgcctgtagc
     4501 aatggcaaca acgttgcgca aactattaac tggcgaacta cttactctag cttcccggca
     4561 acaattaata gactggatgg aggcggataa agttgcagga ccacttctgc gctcggccct
     4621 tccggctggc tggtttattg ctgataaatc tggagccggt gagcgtgggt ctcgcggtat
     4681 cattgcagca ctggggccag atggtaagcc ctcccgtatc gtagttatct acacgacggg
     4741 gagtcaggca actatggatg aacgaaatag acagatcgct gagataggtg cctcactgat
     4801 taagcattgg taactgtcag accaagttta ctcatatata ctttagattg atttaaaact
     4861 tcatttttaa tttaaaagga tctaggtgaa gatccttttt gataatctca tgaccaaaat
     4921 cccttaacgt gagttttcgt tccactgagc gtcagacccc gtagaaaaga tcaaaggatc
     4981 ttcttgagat cctttttttc tgcgcgtaat ctgctgcttg caaacaaaaa aaccaccgct
     5041 accagcggtg gtttgtttgc cggatcaaga gctaccaact ctttttccga aggtaactgg
     5101 cttcagcaga gcgcagatac caaatactgt tcttctagtg tagccgtagt taggccacca
     5161 cttcaagaac tctgtagcac cgcctacata cctcgctctg ctaatcctgt taccagtggc
     5221 tgctgccagt ggcgataagt cgtgtcttac cgggttggac tcaagacgat agttaccgga
     5281 taaggcgcag cggtcgggct gaacgggggg ttcgtgcaca cagcccagct tggagcgaac
     5341 gacctacacc gaactgagat acctacagcg tgagctatga gaaagcgcca cgcttcccga
     5401 agggagaaag gcggacaggt atccggtaag cggcagggtc ggaacaggag agcgcacgag
     5461 ggagcttcca gggggaaacg cctggtatct ttatagtcct gtcgggtttc gccacctctg
     5521 acttgagcgt cgatttttgt gatgctcgtc aggggggcgg agcctatgga aaaacgccag
     5581 caacgcggcc tttttacggt tcctggcctt ttgctggcct tttgctcaca tgttctttcc
     5641 tgcgttatcc cctgattctg tggataaccg tattaccgcc tttgagtgag ctgataccgc
     5701 tcgccgcagc cgaacgaccg agcgcagcga gtcagtgagc gaggaagcgg aagagcgccc
     5761 aatacgcaaa ccgcctctcc ccgcgcgttg gccgattcat taatgcagct ggcacgacag
     5821 gtttcccgac tggaaagcgg gcagtgagcg caacgcaatt aatgtgagtt agctcactca
     5881 ttaggcaccc caggctttac actttatgct tccggctcgt atgttgtgtg gaattgtgag
     5941 cggataacaa tttcacacag gaaacagcta tgaccatgat tacgccaagc gcgcaattaa
     6001 ccctcactaa agggaacaaa agctggagct gcaagcttaa tgtagtctta tgcaatactc
     6061 ttgtagtctt gcaacatggt aacgatgagt tagcaacatg ccttacaagg agagaaaaag
     6121 caccgtgcat gccgattggt ggaagtaagg tggtacgatc gtgccttatt aggaaggcaa
     6181 cagacgggtc tgacatggat tggacgaacc actgaattgc cgcattgcag agatattgta
     6241 tttaagtgcc tagctcgata cataaacggg tctctctggt tagaccagat ctgagcctgg
     6301 gagctctctg gctaactagg gaacccactg cttaagcctc aataaagctt gccttgagtg
     6361 cttcaagtag tgtgtgcccg tctgttgtgt gactctggta actagagatc cctcagaccc
     6421 ttttagtcag tgtggaaaat ctctagcagt ggcgcccgaa cagggacttg aaagcgaaag
     6481 ggaaaccaga ggagctctct cgacgcagga ctcggcttgc tgaagcgcgc acggcaagag
     6541 gcgaggggcg gcgactggtg agtacgccaa aaattttgac tagcggaggc tagaaggaga
     6601 gagatgggtg cgagagcgtc agtattaagc gggggagaat tagatcgcga tgggaaaaaa
     6661 ttcggttaag gccaggggga aagaaaaaat ataaattaaa acatatagta tgggcaagca
     6721 gggagctaga acgattcgca gttaatcctg gcctgttaga aacatcagaa ggctgtagac
     6781 aaatactggg acagctacaa ccatcccttc agacaggatc agaagaactt agatcattat
     6841 ataatacagt agcaaccctc tattgtgtgc atcaaaggat agagataaaa gacaccaagg
     6901 aagctttaga caagatagag gaagagcaaa acaaaagtaa gaccaccgca cagcaagcgg
     6961 ccgctgatct tcagacctgg aggaggagat atgagggaca attggagaag tgaattatat
     7021 aaatataaag tagtaaaaat tgaaccatta ggagtagcac ccaccaaggc aaagagaaga
     7081 gtggtgcaga gagaaaaaag agcagtggga ataggagctt tgttccttgg gttcttggga
     7141 gcagcaggaa gcactatggg cgcagcgtca atgacgctga cggtacaggc cagacaatta
     7201 ttgtctggta tagtgcagca gcagaacaat ttgctgaggg ctattgaggc gcaacagcat
     7261 ctgttgcaac tcacagtctg gggcatcaag cagctccagg caagaatcct ggctgtggaa
     7321 agatacctaa aggatcaaca gctcctgggg atttggggtt gctctggaaa actcatttgc
     7381 accactgctg tgccttggaa tgctagttgg agtaataaat ctctggaaca gatttggaat
     7441 cacacgacct ggatggagtg ggacagagaa attaacaatt acacaagctt aatacactcc
     7501 ttaattgaag aatcgcaaaa ccagcaagaa aagaatgaac aagaattatt ggaattagat
     7561 aaatgggcaa gtttgtggaa ttggtttaac ataacaaatt ggctgtggta tataaaatta
     7621 ttcataatga tagtaggagg cttggtaggt ttaagaatag tttttgctgt actttctata
     7681 gtgaatagag ttaggcaggg atattcacca ttatcgtttc agacccacct cccaaccccg
     7741 aggggaccca gagagggcct atttcccatg attccttcat atttgcatat acgatacaag
     7801 gctgttagag agataattag aattaatttg actgtaaaca caaagatatt agtacaaaat
     7861 acgtgacgta gaaagtaata atttcttggg tagtttgcag ttttaaaatt atgttttaaa
     7921 atggactatc atatgcttac cgtaacttga aagtatttcg atttcttggc tttatatatc
     7981 ttgtggaaag gacgaaacac cgaatagtaa cgtaccacat gggttttaga gctagaaata
     8041 gcaagttaaa ataaggctag tccgttatca acttgaaaaa gtggcaccga gtcggtgctt
     8101 ttttaagctt ggcgtaacta gatcttgaga caaatggcag tattcatcca caattttaaa
     8161 agaaaagggg ggattggggg gtacagtgca ggggaaagaa tagtagacat aatagcaaca
     8221 gacatacaaa ctaaagaatt acaaaaacaa attacaaaaa ttcaaaattt tcgggtttat
     8281 tacagggaca gcagagatcc actttggcgc cggctcgagg ggg
//
