[The description below was written by a language model from this plasmid's Addgene catalogue record and the feature table of its GenBank file.]
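Description:
WEE2 gRNA (BRDN0001146772) is a third-generation lentiviral CRISPR guide plasmid built on the lentiGuide-Puro backbone, an 8.3 kb circular construct that delivers a single guide RNA against human WEE2 (also known as WEE1B), designed against one RefSeq transcript of that gene. It is propagated in E. coli through a high-copy ColE1/pUC-type origin with ampicillin resistance (bla). The backbone also carries an f1 origin, an SV40 origin and poly(A) signal, and lac/T3/T7 promoter remnants from the parental cloning vector.

The lentiviral transfer cassette starts with an RSV promoter fused to a truncated HIV-1 5' LTR, which makes genomic RNA transcription in packaging cells independent of Tat. It is followed by the Psi packaging signal and the RRE for Rev-dependent nuclear export. The cassette ends in a U3-deleted, self-inactivating 3' LTR. Within it, a human U6 RNA polymerase III promoter drives the 20-nt WEE2 spacer joined to the Streptococcus pyogenes Cas9 gRNA scaffold. A cPPT/CTS element, which aids nuclear import of the viral genome, lies between this unit and the second one. There, the EF-1α promoter with its intron A expresses puromycin N-acetyltransferase, followed by a WPRE to enhance transcript expression, allowing puromycin selection of transduced mammalian cells.

The plasmid does not encode Cas9, so it must be paired with a separate Cas9 vector or used in cells that already express Cas9. It is one clone from a human kinome gRNA collection produced in work on optimized sgRNA design, and it is suited to knocking out WEE2 in human cells.
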