Addgene plasmid #75896: WEE2 gRNA (BRDN0001146772)
Purpose: 3rd generation lentiviral gRNA plasmid targeting human WEE2
Depositing lab: John Doench & David Root. Depositing organization: Broad Institute. Publication: Optimized sgRNA design to maximize activity and minimize off-target effects of CRISPR-Cas9. Doench JG, Fusi N, Sullender M, Hegde M, Vaimberg EW, Donovan KF, Smith I, Tothova Z, Wilen C, Orchard R, Virgin HW, Listgarten J, Root DE. Nat Biotechnol. 2016 Jan 18. doi: 10.1038/nbt.3437. PubMed 26780180.
Backbone
  Vector backbone: lentiGuide-Puro
  Backbone manufacturer: Zhang Lab (Addgene plasmid # 52963)
  Vector type: Mammalian Expression, Lentiviral, CRISPR
  Selectable markers: Puromycin
Growth in bacteria
  Bacterial resistance: Ampicillin, 100 μg/mL
  Growth temperature: 37°C
  Growth strain: DH5alpha
  Copy number: High Copy
Gene/Insert
  Gene/Insert name: WEE2 (alt names: WEE2; NM_001105558.1)
  gRNA/shRNA sequence: AATAGTAACGTACCACATGG
  Species: H. sapiens (human)
  Entrez Gene: WEE2 (a.k.a. OOMD5, OZEMA5, WEE1B)
  Promoter: hU6
  Cloning method: Unknown
  Sequencing primers: 5′ U6-F; 3′ pS2-R
Terms and licenses: Academic/Nonprofit Terms; Industry Terms: Not Available to Industry
Depositor comments: The gRNA was designed to target the following Genbank reference sequence(s): NM_001105558.1. Note that this plasmid does NOT contain Cas9. It should be used in conjunction with lentiCas9-Blast (Addgene #52962) or otherwise with cell lines already expressing Cas9. Browse the full kinome gRNA library at http://www.addgene.org/pooled-library/broadgpp-human-kinome/ or visit http://www.broadinstitute.org/rnai/public/ for detailed protocols and information.
How to cite: WEE2 gRNA (BRDN0001146772) was a gift from John Doench & David Root (Addgene plasmid # 75896 ; http://n2t.net/addgene:75896 ; RRID:Addgene_75896)
