>Addgene plasmid #75896 | WEE2 gRNA (BRDN0001146772) | depositor partial sequence | sequence record 143356 | Target Sequence
AATAGTAACGTACCACATGG
