>Addgene plasmid #75896 | WEE2 gRNA (BRDN0001146772) | addgene partial sequence | sequence record 184779 | hU6-F
GAAAGTAATAATTTCTTGGGTAGTTTGCAGTTTTAAAATTATGTTTTAAAATGGACTATCATATGCTTAC
CGTAACTTGAAAGTATTTCGATTTCTTGGCTTTATATATCTTGTGGAAAGGACGAAACACCGAATAGTAA
CGTACCACATGGGTTTTAGAGCTAGAAATAGCAAGTTAAAATAAGGCTAGTCCGTTATCAACTTGAAAAA
GTGGCACCGAGTCGGTGCTTTTTTAAGCTTGGCGTAACTAGATCTTGAGACAAATGGCAGTATTCATCCA
CAATTTTAAAAGAAAAGGGGGGATTGGGGGGTACAGTGCAGGGGAAAGAATAGTAGACATAATAGCAACA
GACATACAAACTAAAGAATTACAAAAACAAATTACAAAAATTCAAAATTTTCGGGTTTATTACAGGGACA
GCAGAGATCCACTTTGGCGCCGGCTCGAGGGGGCCCGGGTGCAAAGATGGATAAAGTTTTAAACAGAGAG
GAATCTTTGCAGCTAATGGACCTTCTAGGTCTTGAAAGGAGTGGGAATTGGCTCCGGTGCCCGTCAGTGG
GCAGAGCGCA
